Addgene plasmid #43479: III-AACA
Depositing lab: Chad Cowan & Kiran Musunuru. Depositing organization: Harvard University. Publication: A TALEN Genome-Editing System for Generating Human Stem Cell-Based Disease Models. Ding Q, Lee YK, Schaefer EA, Peters DT, Veres A, Kim K, Kuperwasser N, Motola DL, Meissner TB, Hendriks WT, Trevisan M, Gupta RM, Moisan A, Banks E, Friesen M, Schinzel RT, Xia F, Tang A, Xia Y, Figueroa E, Wann A, Ahfeldt T, Daheron L, Zhang F, Rubin LL, Peng LF, Chung RT, Musunuru K, Cowan CA. Cell Stem Cell. 2012 Dec 12. pii: S1934-5909(12)00645-5. doi: 10.1016/j.stem.2012.11.011. PubMed 23246482.
Backbone
  Vector backbone: pCRII-TOPO
  Backbone manufacturer: Invitrogen
  Backbone size w/o insert (bp): 3973
  Vector type: Bacterial Cloning
Growth in bacteria
  Bacterial resistance: Ampicillin and Kanamycin, 100 & 50 μg/mL
  Growth temperature: 37°C
  Growth strain: Top10
  Copy number: High Copy
Gene/Insert
  Gene/Insert name: III-AACA
  Species: Synthetic
  Insert size (bp): 426
  Cloning method: TOPO Cloning
  Sequencing primers: 5′ T7; 3′ M13-rev
Terms and licenses: Academic/Nonprofit Terms; Industry Terms: Not Available to Industry
How to cite: III-AACA was a gift from Chad Cowan & Kiran Musunuru (Addgene plasmid # 43479 ; http://n2t.net/addgene:43479 ; RRID:Addgene_43479)
