[The description below was written by a language model from this plasmid's Addgene catalogue record.]
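Description:
III-AACA is a bacterial cloning plasmid built on the commercial pCRII-TOPO backbone (about 4.0 kb without insert), carrying a 426 bp synthetic insert introduced by TOPO cloning. It is maintained as a high-copy plasmid in E. coli and carries both ampicillin and kanamycin resistance, the dual-marker arrangement standard for this backbone. The insert can be read with T7 and M13-reverse primers, showing that it sits in the vector's usual cloning site between those priming sites. No feature table accompanies the record, so the individual backbone elements are not itemised.

The record describes the insert only by its name and as synthetic, without stating its function. The plasmid was deposited with a study describing a TALEN genome-editing system for making human stem cell-based disease models. In that context, the name and insert size are consistent with a pre-assembled block of four TALE repeat units recognising the bases A-A-C-A, with "III" probably marking the position this block occupies in an ordered assembly of a longer repeat array. This reading is an inference from the name, length and associated publication, not something the record states.

As a cloning-type vector, it has no recorded eukaryotic promoter, tag, reporter or nuclease domain. It therefore appears to be a storage and source plasmid for a modular DNA part, one member of a library from which fragments are taken to build full-length TALEN constructs, rather than something delivered to cells directly. The record notes that distribution is limited to academic and nonprofit users.
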