>Addgene plasmid #43479 | III-AACA | depositor partial sequence | sequence record 58744 | III-AACA sequence 426 bps
CGTCTCGGCTCACCCCAGAGCAGGTCGTGGCAATCGCCTCCAACATTGGCGGGAAACAGGCACTCGAGAC
TGTCCAGCGCCTGCTTCCCGTGCTGTGCCAAGCGCACGGACTCACCCCAGAGCAGGTCGTGGCAATCGCC
TCCAACATTGGCGGGAAACAGGCACTCGAGACTGTCCAGCGCCTGCTTCCCGTGCTGTGCCAAGCGCACG
GCCTCACCCCAGAGCAGGTCGTGGCGATCGCAAGCCACGACGGAGGAAAGCAAGCCTTGGAAACAGTACA
GAGGCTGTTGCCTGTGCTGTGCCAAGCGCACGGATTAACCCCAGAGCAGGTCGTGGCAATCGCCTCCAAC
ATTGGCGGGAAACAGGCACTCGAGACTGTCCAGCGCCTGCTTCCCGTGCTGTGCCAAGCGCACGGACTCA
GAGACG
