>Addgene plasmid #43479 | III-AACA | addgene partial sequence | sequence record 61534 | M13-F20 5'-TGTAAAACGACGGCCAGT-3'
TTGGGCGAATTGGGCCCTCTAGATGCATGCTCGAGCGGCCGCCAGTGTGATGGATATCTGCAGAATTCGC
CCTTGCCGTCCTAGCGCGTCTCGGCTCACCCCAGAGCAGGTCGTGGCAATCGCCTCCAACATTGGCGGGA
AACAGGCACTCGAGACTGTCCAGCGCCTGCTTCCCGTGCTGTGCCAAGCGCACGGACTCACCCCAGAGCA
GGTCGTGGCAATCGCCTCCAACATTGGCGGGAAACAGGCACTCGAGACTGTCCAGCGCCTGCTTCCCGTG
CTGTGCCAAGCGCACGGCCTCACCCCAGAGCAGGTCGTGGCGATCGCAAGCCACGACGGAGGAAAGCAAG
CCTTGGAAACAGTACAGAGGCTGTTGCCTGTGCTGTGCCAAGCGCACGGATTAACCCCAGAGCAGGTCGT
GGCAATCGCCTCCAACATTGGCGGGAAACAGGCACTCGAGACTGTCCAGCGCCTGCTTCCCGTGCTGTGC
CAAGCGCACGGACTCAGAGACGTGGGCAAGGGCGAATTCCAGCACACTGGCGGCCGTTACTAGTGGATCC
GAGCTCGGTACCAAGCTTGATGCATAGCTTGAGTATTCTATAGTGTCACCTAAATAGCTTGGCGTAATCA
TGGTCATAGCTGTTTCCTGTGTGAAATTGTTATCCGCTCACAATTCCACACAACATACGAGCCGGAAGCA
TAAAGTGTAAAGCCTGGGGTGCCTAATGAGTGAGCTAACTCACATTAATTGCGTTGCGCTCACTGCCCGC
TTTCCAGTCGGGAAACCTGTCGTGCCAGCTGCATTAATGAATCGGCCAACGCGCGGGGAGAGGCGGTTTG
CGTATTGGGCGCTCTTCCGCTTCCTCGCTCACTGACTCGCTGCGCTCGG
